>Addgene plasmid #161569 | pJM595 ZF6x6-C intC-ZF1-ZF2-NLS-HA in TUPV2 | addgene full sequence | sequence record 317691 | Addgene NGS Result
ACTCTTCCTTTTTCAATATTATTGAAGCATTTATCAGGGTTATTGTCTCATGAGCGGATACATATTTGAA
TGTATTTAGAAAAATAAACAAATAGGGGTTCCGCGCACATTTCCCCGAAAAGTGCCACCTGACGTCGACG
GATCGGGAGATCGAAGACGGGCAAAACCGATGTTGACGGACTAATCCTGACAAGATCTGCGAGGTGTAGG
GGACGCGAGTGTAGGGGTGAGCTGTGTAGGGGGACTAAGTGTAGGGGACGCGAGTGTAGGGGTGAGCTGT
GTAGGGGAACGCTCTCTAGAGGGTATATAATGGGGGCCACTAGTCTACTACCAGAGCTCATCGCTAGCGC
CACCATGATGCTGAAGAAGATCCTGAAGATCGAGGAGCTGGACGAGAGAGAGCTGATCGACATCGAGGTG
AGCGGCAACCACCTGTTCTACGCCAACGACATCCTGACCCACAACAGCGGATCCGGTGGTGGCGGGTCTG
GAGGAGGAGGTAGTGGTGGAGGTGGCTCTGGTACCGCTAGACCCGGGGAGCGCCCCTTCCAGTGTCGCAT
TTGCATGCGGAACTTTTCGCGCCAGGACAGGCTTGACAGGCATACCCGTACTCATACCGGTGAAAAACCG
TTTCAGTGTCGGATCTGTATGCGAAATTTCTCCCAGAAGGAGCACTTGGCGGGGCATCTACGTACGCACA
CCGGCGAGAAGCCATTCCAATGCCGAATATGCATGCGCAACTTCAGTCGCCGCGACAACCTGAACCGGCA
CCTAAAAACCCACCTGAGAAGTTCCGGATCTTCTGGTTCTGGTTCTGGTTCAGGATCCGGTACCGGTGGA
GCTAGACCCGGGGAGCGCCCCTTCCAGTGTCGCATTTGCATGCGGAACTTTTCGAGAAATTTCATTTTGC
AAAGACATACCCGTACTCATACCGGTGAAAAACCGTTTCAGTGTCGGATCTGTATGCGAAATTTCTCCGA
TAGAGCTAATTTGAGGAGGCATCTGCGTACGCACACCGGCGAGAAGCCATTCCAATGCCGAATATGCATG
CGCAACTTCAGTAGACATGATCAATTGACTAGACACCTAAAAACCCACCTGAGAGGACCTAAGAAGAAGC
GCAAAGTTGGCATGTACCCATACGACGTACCAGATTACGCTTAGGCGGCCGCTCGAGTCTAGAGGGCCCG
TTTAAACCCGCTGATCAGCCTCGACTGTGCCTTCTAGTTGCCAGCCATCTGTTGTTTGCCCCTCCCCCGT
GCCTTCCTTGACCCTGGAAGGTGCCACTCCCACTGTCCTTTCCTAATAAAATGAGGAAATTGCATCGCAT
TGTCTGAGTAGGTGTCATTCTATTCTGGGGGGTGGGGTGGGGCAGGACAGCAAGGGGGAGGATTGGGAAG
TCAATAGCAGGCATGCTGGGGATGCGGTGGGCTCTATGGCTTCTGAGGCAGGTCGAAGAACTATTTCCTG
GCTGTTACGCGAGCGCATCGCGATAAGCTCTAGAGGGACAGCCCCCCCCCAAAGCCCCCAGGGATGTAAT
TACGTCCCTCCCCCGCTAGGGGGCAGCAGCGAGCCGCCCGGGGCTCCGCTCCGGTCCGGCGCTCCCCCCG
CATCCCCGAGCCGGCAGCGTGCGGGGACAGCCCGGGCACGGGGAAGGTGGCACGGGATCGCTTTCCTCTG
AACGCTTCTCGCTGCTCTTTGAGCCTGCAGACACCTGGGGGGATACGGGGAAAAAGCTTTAGGCTGAAAG
AGAGATTTAGAATGACAGAATCATAGAACGGCCTGCGTACGGATGGGGCTCTAGCTCTAGAGCTTGATAT
CGAATTCCTGCAGCCCCGCTAGAGGGACAGCCCCCCCCCAAAGCCCCCAGGGATGTAATTACGTCCCTCC
CCCGCTAGGGGGCAGCAGCGAGCCGCCCGGGGCTCCGCTCCGGTCCGGCGCTCCCCCCGCATCCCCGAGC
CGGCAGCGTGCGGGGACAGCCCGGGCACGGGGAAGGTGGCACGGGATCGCTTTCCTCTGAACGCTTCTCG
CTGCTCTTTGAGCCTGCAGACACCTGGGGGGATACGGGGAAAAAGCTTTAGGCTGAAAGAGAGATTTAGA
ATGACAGAATCATAGAACGGCCTGGGCGCGCCTGGTGGCGAACGATCAACAGACGGGAGAGGACTAAAGT
CTTCGCTGACAGCGACCGGACTCTAGGGGGTATCCCC
[124 nt withheld, positions 2208-2331]
C
[91 nt withheld, positions 2333-2423]
A
[49 nt withheld, positions 2425-2473]
CCTTTGACGTTGGAGTCCACGTTCTTT
[37 nt withheld, positions 2501-2537]
ACCCTATCTCGGTCTATTCTTTTGATTTATAAGGGATTTTGCCGATTTCGGCCTATTGGTTAAAAAATGA
GCTGATTTAACAAAAATTTAACGCGAATTAATTCTGTGGAATGTGTGTCAGTTAGGCTCAATTAGTCAGC
AACCATAGTCCCGCCCCTAACTCCGCCCATCCCGCCCCTAACTCCGCCCAGTTCCGCCCATTCTCCGCCC
CATGGCTGACTAATTTTTTTTATTTATGCAGAGGCCGAGGCCGCCTCTGCCTCTGAGCTATTCCAGAAGT
AGTGAGGAGGCTTTTTTGGAGGCCTAGGCTTTTGCAAAAAGCTCCCGGGAGCTTGTATATCCATTTTCGG
AGGTTGGGCTTCGGAATCGTTTTCCGGGACGCCGGCTGGATGATCCTCCAGCGCGGGGATCTCATGCTGG
AGTTCTTCGCCCACCCCAACTTGTTTATTGCAGCTTATAATGGTTACAAATAAAGCAATAGCATCACAAA
TTTCACAAATAAAGCATTTTTTTCACTGCATTCTAGTTGTGGTTTGTCCAAACTCATCAATGTATCTTAT
CATGTCTGTATACCGTCGACCTCTAGCTAGAGCTTGGCGTAATCATGGTCATAGCTGTTTCCTGTGTGAA
ATTGTTATCCGCTCACAATTCCACACAACATACGAGCCGGAAGCATAAAGTGTAAAGCCTGGGGTGCCTA
ATGAGTGAGCTAACTCACATTAATTGCGTTGCGCTCACTGCCCGCTTTCCAGTCGGGAAACCTGTCGTGC
CAGCTGCATTAATGAATCGGCCAACGCGCGGGGAGAGGCGGTTTGCGTATTGGGCGCTCTTCCGCTTCCT
CGCTCACTGACTCGCTGCGCTCGGTCGTTCGGCTGCGGCGAGCGGTATCAGCTCACTCAAAGGCGGTAAT
ACGGTTATCCACAGAATCAGGGGATAACGCAGGAAAGAACATGTGAGCAAAAGGCCAGCAAAAGGCCAGG
AACCGTAAAAAGGCCGCGTTGCTGGCGTTTTTCCATAGGCTCCGCCCCCCTGACGAGCATCACAAAAATC
GACGCTCAAGTCAGAGGTGGCGAAACCCGACAGGACTATAAAGATACCAGGCGTTTCCCCCTGGAAGCTC
CCTCGTGCGCTCTCCTGTTCCGACCCTGCCGCTTACCGGATACCTGTCCGCCTTTCTCCCTTCGGGAAGC
GTGGCGCTTTCTCATAGCTCACGCTGTAGGTATCTCAGTTCGGTGTAGGTCGTTCGCTCCAAGCTGGGCT
GTGTGCACGAACCCCCCGTTCAGCCCGACCGCTGCGCCTTATCCGGTAACTATCGTCTTGAGTCCAACCC
GGTAAGACACGACTTATCGCCACTGGCAGCAGCCACTGGTAACAGGATTAGCAGAGCGAGGTATGTAGGC
GGTGCTACAGAGTTCTTGAAGTGGTGGCCTAACTACGGCTACACTAGAAGAACAGTATTTGGTATCTGCG
CTCTGCTGAAGCCAGTTACCTTCGGAAAAAGAGTTGGTAGCTCTTGATCCGGCAAACAAACCACCGCTGG
TAGCGGTGGTTTTTTTGTTTGCAAGCAGCAGATTACGCGCAGAAAAAAAGGATCTCAAGAAGATCCTTTG
ATCTTTTCTACGGGGTCTGACGCTCAGTGGAACGAAAACTCACGTTAAGGGATTTTGGTCATGAGATTAT
CAAAAAGGATCTTCACCTAGATCCTTTTAAATTAAAAATGAAGTTTTAAATCAATCTAAAGTATATATGA
GTAAACTTGGTCTGACAGTTACCAATGCTTAATCAGTGAGGCACCTATCTCAGCGATCTGTCTATTTCGT
TCATCCATAGTTGCCTGACTCCCCGTCGTGTAGATAACTACGATACGGGAGGGCTTACCATCTGGCCCCA
GTGCTGCAATGATACCGCGAGATCCACGCTCACCGGCTCCAGATTTATCAGCAATAAACCAGCCAGCCGG
AAGGGCCGAGCGCAGAAGTGGTCCTGCAACTTTATCCGCCTCCATCCAGTCTATTAATTGTTGCCGGGAA
GCTAGAGTAAGTAGTTCGCCAGTTAATAGTTTGCGCAACGTTGTTGCCATTGCTACAGGCATCGTGGTGT
CACGCTCGTCGTTTGGTATGGCTTCATTCAGCTCCGGTTCCCAACGATCAAGGCGAGTTACATGATCCCC
CATGTTGTGCAAAAAAGCGGTTAGCTCCTTCGGTCCTCCGATCGTTGTCAGAAGTAAGTTGGCCGCAGTG
TTATCACTCATGGTTATGGCAGCACTGCATAATTCTCTTACTGTCATGCCATCCGTAAGATGCTTTTCTG
TGACTGGTGAGTACTCAACCAAGTCATTCTGAGAATAGTGTATGCGGCGACCGAGTTGCTCTTGCCCGGC
GTCAATACGGGATAATACCGCGCCACATAGCAGAACTTTAAAAGTGCTCATCATTGGAAAACGTTCTTCG
GGGCGAAAACTCTCAAGGATCTTACCGCTGTTGAGATCCAGTTCGATGTAACCCACTCGTGCACCCAACT
GATCTTCAGCATCTTTTACTTTCACCAGCGTTTCTGGGTGAGCAAAAACAGGAAGGCAAAATGCCGCAAA
AAAGGGAATAAGGGCGACACGGAAATGTTGAATACTCAT
Features (pLannotate 1.2.2; 16 found; start..end, strand, type, name):
      1..105     -  promoter       AmpR promoter: bla
    297..313     +  promoter       minP (fragment): minimal TATA-box promoter with low basal activity
   1135..1161    +  CDS            HA: HA (human influenza hemagglutinin) epitope tag
   1215..1326    +  polyA_signal   bGH poly(A) signal: bovine growth hormone polyadenylation signal
   1811..1836    -  misc_feature   MCS (fragment): pBluescript multiple cloning site
   2208..2636    +  rep_origin     f1 ori (sequence partly withheld): f1 bacteriophage origin of replication; arrow indicates direction of (+) strand synthesis
   2641..2663    +  promoter       SV40 promoter (fragment): SV40 enhancer and early promoter
   2664..2855    +  promoter       SV40 promoter: SV40 early promoter
   2882..2980    +  CDS            ble (fragment): BLE_KLEPN - Experimental evidence at protein level: Swiss-Prot protein existence level 1. Binding protein with a strong affinity to the bleomycin family of antibiotics. Binds to CL990; an antimitotic-antibiotic compound. From Klebsiella pneumoniae.
   2975..3096    +  polyA_signal   SV40 poly(A) signal: SV40 polyadenylation signal
   3169..3185    -  protein_bind   lac operator: The lac repressor binds to the lac operator to inhibit transcription in E. coli. This inhibition can be relieved by adding lactose or isopropyl-β-D-thiogalactopyranoside (IPTG). lac repressor encoded by lacI
   3193..3223    -  promoter       lac promoter: promoter for the E. coli lac operon
   3238..3259    -  protein_bind   CAP binding site: CAP binding activates transcription in the presence of cAMP. E. coli catabolite activator protein
   3272..3364    -  CDS            lacI (fragment): lac repressor; lacI; The lac repressor binds to the lac operator to inhibit transcription in E. coli. This inhibition can be relieved by adding lactose or isopropyl-β-D-thiogalactopyranoside (IPTG).
   3547..4135    -  rep_origin     ori: high-copy-number ColE1/pMB1/pBR322/pUC origin of replication
   4306..5166    -  CDS            AmpR: β-lactamase; bla; confers resistance to ampicillin, carbenicillin, and related antibiotics
