[The description below was written by a language model from this plasmid's Addgene catalogue record and pLannotate feature annotations shown in this document.]
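Description:
pJM595 ZF6x6-C intC-ZF1-ZF2-NLS-HA in TUPV2 is a 5.2 kb mammalian expression plasmid for synthetic biology, built by restriction cloning (BglII/NotI) into the TUPV2 backbone, which is listed as deriving from an EF1α EBFP2-P2A-BlastR parent. It is maintained in E. coli at high copy through a ColE1/pUC-type origin with ampicillin selection from the β-lactamase gene. It also carries an f1 phage origin and remnants of lac regulatory sequence typical of pcDNA-style vectors. The annotation detects an SV40 early promoter followed by only a short fragment of a bleomycin-resistance gene and an SV40 poly(A) signal, so a functional mammalian selection marker is not evident. No EF1α, EBFP2 or blasticidin-resistance features from the named parent appear in the feature table either.

The payload is a fully synthetic transcription unit. The ZF6x6-C promoter is recorded as the inducible driver. The annotation only picks up its minimal TATA-box core, and the name suggests upstream binding sites for a zinc-finger factor designated ZF6, though the record does not spell out the architecture. Such a promoter should be largely silent until a cognate zinc-finger transcriptional activator is supplied. It drives a fusion named intC-ZF1-ZF2-NLS-HA. By its name, this is a C-terminal split-intein fragment joined to two zinc-finger DNA-binding domains, a nuclear localisation signal and a C-terminal HA epitope tag for detection, terminated by the bGH polyadenylation signal. An intC fragment would normally splice with a partner protein carrying the matching N-terminal intein half, which would allow a composite regulator to be assembled post-translationally. The plasmid serves as one component of model-guided, multi-part genetic programs in mammalian cells.
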