Addgene plasmid #161569: pJM595 ZF6x6-C intC-ZF1-ZF2-NLS-HA in TUPV2
Purpose: Inducible expression of intC-ZF1-ZF2-NLS-HA under the ZF6x6-C promoter
Depositing lab: Joshua Leonard. Depositing organization: Northwestern University. Publication: Model-guided design of mammalian genetic programs. Muldoon JJ, Kandula V, Hong M, Donahue PS, Boucher JD, Bagheri N, Leonard JN. Sci Adv. 2021 Feb 19;7(8). pii: 7/8/eabe9375. doi: 10.1126/sciadv.abe9375. Print 2021 Feb. PubMed 33608279.
Backbone
  Vector backbone: pJM451 EF1α EBFP2-P2A-BlastR (TUPV2)
  Vector type: Mammalian Expression, Synthetic Biology
Growth in bacteria
  Bacterial resistance: Ampicillin, 100 μg/mL
  Growth temperature: 37°C
  Growth strain: DH5alpha
  Copy number: High Copy
Gene/Insert
  Gene/Insert name: intC-ZF1-ZF2-NLS-HA
  Species: Synthetic
  Promoter: ZF6x6-C
  Tag / fusion protein: HA (C terminal on insert)
  Cloning method: Restriction Enzyme; 5′ cloning site BglII (not destroyed); 3′ cloning site NotI (not destroyed)
  Sequencing primers: 5′ CGACACGGAAATGTTGAATAC; 3′ CAGTGGGAGTGGCACCTTCC
Terms and licenses: Academic/Nonprofit Terms; Industry Terms: Not Available to Industry
How to cite: pJM595 ZF6x6-C intC-ZF1-ZF2-NLS-HA in TUPV2 was a gift from Joshua Leonard (Addgene plasmid # 161569 ; http://n2t.net/addgene:161569 ; RRID:Addgene_161569)
