>Addgene plasmid #161569 | pJM595 ZF6x6-C intC-ZF1-ZF2-NLS-HA in TUPV2 | depositor partial sequence | sequence record 313037 | ZF6x6-C promoter
AGATCTGCGAGGTGTAGGGGACGCGAGTGTAGGGGTGAGCTGTGTAGGGGGACTAAGTGTAGGGGACGCG
AGTGTAGGGGTGAGCTGTGTAGGGGAACGCTCTCTAGAGGGTATATAATGGGGGCCACTAGTCTACTACC
AGAGCTCATCGCTAGC
