>Addgene plasmid #161569 | pJM595 ZF6x6-C intC-ZF1-ZF2-NLS-HA in TUPV2 | depositor partial sequence | sequence record 313038 | intC-ZF1-ZF2-NLS-HA gene
ATGATGCTGAAGAAGATCCTGAAGATCGAGGAGCTGGACGAGAGAGAGCTGATCGACATCGAGGTGAGCG
GCAACCACCTGTTCTACGCCAACGACATCCTGACCCACAACAGCGGATCCGGTGGTGGCGGGTCTGGAGG
AGGAGGTAGTGGTGGAGGTGGCTCTGGTACCGCTAGACCCGGGGAGCGCCCCTTCCAGTGTCGCATTTGC
ATGCGGAACTTTTCGCGCCAGGACAGGCTTGACAGGCATACCCGTACTCATACCGGTGAAAAACCGTTTC
AGTGTCGGATCTGTATGCGAAATTTCTCCCAGAAGGAGCACTTGGCGGGGCATCTACGTACGCACACCGG
CGAGAAGCCATTCCAATGCCGAATATGCATGCGCAACTTCAGTCGCCGCGACAACCTGAACCGGCACCTA
AAAACCCACCTGAGAAGTTCCGGATCTTCTGGTTCTGGTTCTGGTTCAGGATCCGGTACCGGTGGAGCTA
GACCCGGGGAGCGCCCCTTCCAGTGTCGCATTTGCATGCGGAACTTTTCGAGAAATTTCATTTTGCAAAG
ACATACCCGTACTCATACCGGTGAAAAACCGTTTCAGTGTCGGATCTGTATGCGAAATTTCTCCGATAGA
GCTAATTTGAGGAGGCATCTGCGTACGCACACCGGCGAGAAGCCATTCCAATGCCGAATATGCATGCGCA
ACTTCAGTAGACATGATCAATTGACTAGACACCTAAAAACCCACCTGAGAGGACCTAAGAAGAAGCGCAA
AGTTGGCATGTACCCATACGACGTACCAGATTACGCTTAG
